>Addgene plasmid #108650 | pEJS614_pTetR-P2A-BFPnls/sgNS | depositor full sequence | sequence record 204830 | pEJS614_pTetR-P2A-BFPnls/sgNS sequence 8612 bps
TTGGGGTTGCGCCTTTTCCAAGGCAGCCCTGGGTTTGCGCAGGGACGCGGCTGCTCTGGGCGTGGTTCCG
GGAAACGCAGCGGCGCCGACCCTGGGTCTCGCACATTCTTCACGTCCGTTCGCAGCGTCACCCGGATCTT
CGCCGCTACCCTTGTGGGCCCCCCGGCGACGCTTCCTGCTCCGCCCCTAAGTCGGGAAGGTTCCTTGCGG
TTCGCGGCGTGCCGGACGTGACAAACGGAAGCCGCACGTCTCACTAGTACCCTCGCAGACGGACAGCGCC
AGGGAGCAATGGCAGCGCGCCGACCGCGATGGGCTGTGGCCAATAGCGGCTGCTCAGCAGGGCGCGCCGA
GAGCAGCGGCCGGGAAGGGGCGGTGCGGGAGGCGGGGTGTGGGGCGGTAGTGTGGGCCCTGTTCCTGCCC
GCGCGGTGTTCCGCATTCTGCAAGCCTCCGGAGCGCACGTCGGCAGTCGGCTCCCTCGTTGACCGAATCA
CCGACCTCTCTCCCCAGGGGGATCCGTGAGTTTGGGGACCCTTGATTGTTCTTTCTTTTTCGCTATTGTA
AAATTCATGTTATATGGAGGGGGCAAAGTTTTCAGGGTGTTGTTTAGAATGGGAAGATGTCCCTTGTATC
ACCATGGACCCTCATGATAATTTTGTTTCTTTCACTTTCTACTCTGTTGACAACCATTGTCTCCTCTTAT
TTTCTTTTCATTTTCTGTAACTTTTTCGTTAAACTTTAGCTTGCATTTGTAACGAATTTTTAAATTCACT
TTTGTTTATTTGTCAGATTGTAAGTACTTTCTCTAATCACTTTTTTTTCAAGGCAATCAGGGTATATTAT
ATTGTACTTCAGCACAGTTTTAGAGAACAATTGTTATAATTAAATGATAAGGTAGAATATTTCTGCATAT
AAATTCTGGCTGGCGTGGAAATATTCTTATTGGTAGAAACAACTACATCCTGGTCATCATCCTGCCTTTC
TCTTTATGGTTACAATGATATACACTGTTTGAGATGAGGATAAAATACTCTGAGTCCAAACCGGGCCCCT
CTGCTAACCATGTTCATGCCTTCTTCTTTTTCCTACAGCTCCTGGGCAACGTGCTGGTTATTGTGCTGTC
TCATCATTTTGGCAAAGAATTGTAATACGACTCACTATAGGGCGAATTGATATGTCTAGATTAGATAAAA
GTAAAGTGATTAACAGCGCATTAGAGCTGCTTAATGAGGTCGGAATCGAAGGTTTAACAACCCGTAAACT
CGCCCAGAAGCTAGGTGTAGAGCAGCCTACATTGTATTGGCATGTAAAAAATAAGCGGGCTTTGCTCGAC
GCCTTAGCCATTGAGATGTTAGATAGGCACCATACTCACTTTTGCCCTTTAGAAGGGGAAAGCTGGCAAG
ATTTTTTACGTAATAACGCTAAAAGTTTTAGATGTGCTTTACTAAGTCATCGCGATGGAGCAAAAGTACA
TTTAGGTACACGGCCTACAGAAAAACAGTATGAAACTCTCGAAAATCAATTAGCCTTTTTATGCCAACAA
GGTTTTTCACTAGAGAATGCATTATATGCACTCAGCGCTGTGGGGCATTTTACTTTAGGTTGCGTATTGG
AAGATCAAGAGCATCAAGTCGCTAAAGAAGAAAGGGAAACACCTACTACTGATAGTATGCCGCCATTATT
ACGACAAGCTATCGAATTATTTGATCACCAAGGTGCAGAGCCAGCCTTCTTATTCGGCCTTGAATTGATC
ATATGCGGATTAGAAAAACAACTTAAATGTGAAAGTGGGTCCGCGTACAGCGGCTCCCGGGAGTTCGCTA
GCGGTGCTACTAACTTCAGCCTGCTGAAGCAGGCTGGAGACGTGGAGGAGAACCCTGGACCTGGTAGTGG
AACGCGTATGGTGTCTAAGGGCGAAGAGCTGATTAAGGAGAACATGCACATGAAGCTGTACATGGAGGGC
ACCGTGGACAACCATCACTTCAAGTGCACATCCGAGGGCGAAGGCAAGCCCTACGAGGGCACCCAGACCA
TGAGAATCAAGGTGGTCGAGGGCGGCCCTCTCCCCTTCGCCTTCGACATCCTGGCTACTAGCTTCCTCTA
CGGCAGCAAGACCTTCATCAACCACACCCAGGGCATCCCCGACTTCTTCAAGCAGTCCTTCCCTGAGGGC
TTCACATGGGAGAGAGTCACCACATACGAAGATGGGGGCGTGCTGACCGCTACCCAGGACACCAGCCTCC
AGGACGGCTGCCTCATCTACAACGTCAAGATCAGAGGGGTGAACTTCACATCCAACGGCCCTGTGATGCA
GAAGAAAACACTCGGCTGGGAGGCCTTCACCGAGACGCTGTACCCCGCTGACGGCGGCCTGGAAGGCAGA
AACGACATGGCCCTGAAGCTCGTGGGCGGGAGCCATCTGATCGCAAACGCCAAGACCACATATAGATCCA
AGAAACCCGCTAAGAACCTCAAGATGCCTGGCATCTACTATGTGGACTACAGACTGGAAAGAATCAAGGA
GGCCAACAACGAAACCTACGTCGAGCAGCACGAGGTGGCAGTGGCCAGATACTGCGACCTCCCTAGCAAA
CTGGGGCACAAGCTTAATCCAAAGAAAAAGCGGAAAGTGTGAGTCGACCTCGAGGGGGGGCCCGGTACCT
TTAAGACCAATGACTTACAAGGCAGCTGTAGATCTTAGCCACTTTTTAAAAGAAAAGGGGGGACTGGAAG
GGCTAATTCACTCCCAACGAAGAAAAGATCTGCTTTTTGCTTGTACTGGGTCTCTCTGGTTAGACCAGAT
CTGAGCCTGGGAGCTCTCTGGCTAACTAGGGAACCCACTGCTTAAGCCTCAATAAAGCTTGCCTTGAGTG
CTTCAAGTAGTGTGTGCCCGTCTGTTGTGTGACTCTGGTAACTAGAGATCCCTCAGACCCTTTTAGTCAG
TGTGGAAAATCTCTAGCAGTAGTAGTTCATGTCATCTTATTATTCAGTATTTATAACTTGCAAAGAAATG
AATATCAGAGAGTGAGAGGAACTTGTTTATTGCAGCTTATAATGGTTACAAATAAAGCAATAGCATCACA
AATTTCACAAATAAAGCATTTTTTTCACTGCATTCTAGTTGTGGTTTGTCCAAACTCATCAATGTATCTT
ATCATGTCTGGCTCTAGCTATCCCGCCCCTAACTCCGCCCATCCCGCCCCTAACTCCGCCCAGTTCCGCC
CATTCTCCGCCCCATGGCTGACTAATTTTTTTTATTTATGCAGAGGCCGAGGCCGCCTCGGCCTCTGAGC
TATTCCAGAAGTAGTGAGGAGGCTTTTTTGGAGGCCTAGGGACGTACCCAATTCGCCCTATAGTGAGTCG
TATTACGCGCGCTCACTGGCCGTCGTTTTACAACGTCGTGACTGGGAAAACCCTGGCGTTACCCAACTTA
ATCGCCTTGCAGCACATCCCCCTTTCGCCAGCTGGCGTAATAGCGAAGAGGCCCGCACCGATCGCCCTTC
CCAACAGTTGCGCAGCCTGAATGGCGAATGGG
[124 nt withheld, positions 3533-3656]
C
[91 nt withheld, positions 3658-3748]
A
[49 nt withheld, positions 3750-3798]
CCTTTGACGTTGGAGTCCACGTTCTTT
[37 nt withheld, positions 3826-3862]
ACCCTATCTCGGTCTATTCTTTTGATTTATAAGGGATTTTGCCGATTTCGGCCTATTGGTTAAAAAATGA
GCTGATTTAACAAAAATTTAACGCGAATTTTAACAAAATATTAACGCTTACAATTTAGGTGGCACTTTTC
GGGGAAATGTGCGCGGAACCCCTATTTGTTTATTTTTCTAAATACATTCAAATATGTATCCGCTCATGAG
ACAATAACCCTGATAAATGCTTCAATAATATTGAAAAAGGAAGAGTATGAGTATTCAACATTTCCGTGTC
GCCCTTATTCCCTTTTTTGCGGCATTTTGCCTTCCTGTTTTTGCTCACCCAGAAACGCTGGTGAAAGTAA
AAGATGCTGAAGATCAGTTGGGTGCACGAGTGGGTTACATCGAACTGGATCTCAACAGCGGTAAGATCCT
TGAGAGTTTTCGCCCCGAAGAACGTTTTCCAATGATGAGCACTTTTAAAGTTCTGCTATGTGGCGCGGTA
TTATCCCGTATTGACGCCGGGCAAGAGCAACTCGGTCGCCGCATACACTATTCTCAGAATGACTTGGTTG
AGTACTCACCAGTCACAGAAAAGCATCTTACGGATGGCATGACAGTAAGAGAATTATGCAGTGCTGCCAT
AACCATGAGTGATAACACTGCGGCCAACTTACTTCTGACAACGATCGGAGGACCGAAGGAGCTAACCGCT
TTTTTGCACAACATGGGGGATCATGTAACTCGCCTTGATCGTTGGGAACCGGAGCTGAATGAAGCCATAC
CAAACGACGAGCGTGACACCACGATGCCTGTAGCAATGGCAACAACGTTGCGCAAACTATTAACTGGCGA
ACTACTTACTCTAGCTTCCCGGCAACAATTAATAGACTGGATGGAGGCGGATAAAGTTGCAGGACCACTT
CTGCGCTCGGCCCTTCCGGCTGGCTGGTTTATTGCTGATAAATCTGGAGCCGGTGAGCGTGGGTCTCGCG
GTATCATTGCAGCACTGGGGCCAGATGGTAAGCCCTCCCGTATCGTAGTTATCTACACGACGGGGAGTCA
GGCAACTATGGATGAACGAAATAGACAGATCGCTGAGATAGGTGCCTCACTGATTAAGCATTGGTAACTG
TCAGACCAAGTTTACTCATATATACTTTAGATTGATTTAAAACTTCATTTTTAATTTAAAAGGATCTAGG
TGAAGATCCTTTTTGATAATCTCATGACCAAAATCCCTTAACGTGAGTTTTCGTTCCACTGAGCGTCAGA
CCCCGTAGAAAAGATCAAAGGATCTTCTTGAGATCCTTTTTTTCTGCGCGTAATCTGCTGCTTGCAAACA
AAAAAACCACCGCTACCAGCGGTGGTTTGTTTGCCGGATCAAGAGCTACCAACTCTTTTTCCGAAGGTAA
CTGGCTTCAGCAGAGCGCAGATACCAAATACTGTTCTTCTAGTGTAGCCGTAGTTAGGCCACCACTTCAA
GAACTCTGTAGCACCGCCTACATACCTCGCTCTGCTAATCCTGTTACCAGTGGCTGCTGCCAGTGGCGAT
AAGTCGTGTCTTACCGGGTTGGACTCAAGACGATAGTTACCGGATAAGGCGCAGCGGTCGGGCTGAACGG
GGGGTTCGTGCACACAGCCCAGCTTGGAGCGAACGACCTACACCGAACTGAGATACCTACAGCGTGAGCT
ATGAGAAAGCGCCACGCTTCCCGAAGGGAGAAAGGCGGACAGGTATCCGGTAAGCGGCAGGGTCGGAACA
GGAGAGCGCACGAGGGAGCTTCCAGGGGGAAACGCCTGGTATCTTTATAGTCCTGTCGGGTTTCGCCACC
TCTGACTTGAGCGTCGATTTTTGTGATGCTCGTCAGGGGGGCGGAGCCTATGGAAAAACGCCAGCAACGC
GGCCTTTTTACGGTTCCTGGCCTTTTGCTGGCCTTTTGCTCACATGTTCTTTCCTGCGTTATCCCCTGAT
TCTGTGGATAACCGTATTACCGCCTTTGAGTGAGCTGATACCGCTCGCCGCAGCCGAACGACCGAGCGCA
GCGAGTCAGTGAGCGAGGAAGCGGAAGAGCGCCCAATACGCAAACCGCCTCTCCCCGCGCGTTGGCCGAT
TCATTAATGCAGCTGGCACGACAGGTTTCCCGACTGGAAAGCGGGCAGTGAGCGCAACGCAATTAATGTG
AGTTAGCTCACTCATTAGGCACCCCAGGCTTTACACTTTATGCTTCCGGCTCGTATGTTGTGTGGAATTG
TGAGCGGATAACAATTTCACACAGGAAACAGCTATGACCATGATTACGCCAAGCGCGCAATTAACCCTCA
CTAAAGGGAACAAAAGCTGGAGCTGCAAGCTTAATGTAGTCTTATGCAATACTCTTGTAGTCTTGCAACA
TGGTAACGATGAGTTAGCAACATGCCTTACAAGGAGAGAAAAAGCACCGTGCATGCCGATTGGTGGAAGT
AAGGTGGTACGATCGTGCCTTATTAGGAAGGCAACAGACGGGTCTGACATGGATTGGACGAACCACTGAA
TTGCCGCATTGCAGAGATATTGTATTTAAGTGCCTAGCTCGATACATAAACGGGTCTCTCTGGTTAGACC
AGATCTGAGCCTGGGAGCTCTCTGGCTAACTAGGGAACCCACTGCTTAAGCCTCAATAAAGCTTGCCTTG
AGTGCTTCAAGTAGTGTGTGCCCGTCTGTTGTGTGACTCTGGTAACTAGAGATCCCTCAGACCCTTTTAG
TCAGTGTGGAAAATCTCTAGCAGTGGCGCCCGAACAGGGACTTGAAAGCGAAAGGGAAACCAGAGGAGCT
CTCTCGACGCAGGACTCGGCTTGCTGAAGCGCGCACGGCAAGAGGCGAGGGGCGGCGACTGGTGAGTACG
CCAAAAATTTTGACTAGCGGAGGCTAGAAGGAGAGAGATGGGTGCGAGAGCGTCAGTATTAAGCGGGGGA
GAATTAGATCGCGATGGGAAAAAATTCGGTTAAGGCCAGGGGGAAAGAAAAAATATAAATTAAAACATAT
AGTATGGGCAAGCAGGGAGCTAGAACGATTCGCAGTTAATCCTGGCCTGTTAGAAACATCAGAAGGCTGT
AGACAAATACTGGGACAGCTACAACCATCCCTTCAGACAGGATCAGAAGAACTTAGATCATTATATAATA
CAGTAGCAACCCTCTATTGTGTGCATCAAAGGATAGAGATAAAAGACACCAAGGAAGCTTTAGACAAGAT
AGAGGAAGAGCAAAACAAAAGTAAGACCACCGCACAGCAAGCGGCCGCTGATCTTCAGACCTGGAGGAGG
AGATATGAGGGACAATTGGAGAAGTGAATTATATAAATATAAAGTAGTAAAAATTGAACCATTAGGAGTA
GCACCCACCAAGGCAAAGAGAAGAGTGGTGCAGAGAGAAAAAAGAGCAGTGGGAATAGGAGCTTTGTTCC
TTGGGTTCTTGGGAGCAGCAGGAAGCACTATGGGCGCAGCGTCAATGACGCTGACGGTACAGGCCAGACA
ATTATTGTCTGGTATAGTGCAGCAGCAGAACAATTTGCTGAGGGCTATTGAGGCGCAACAGCATCTGTTG
CAACTCACAGTCTGGGGCATCAAGCAGCTCCAGGCAAGAATCCTGGCTGTGGAAAGATACCTAAAGGATC
AACAGCTCCTGGGGATTTGGGGTTGCTCTGGAAAACTCATTTGCACCACTGCTGTGCCTTGGAATGCTAG
TTGGAGTAATAAATCTCTGGAACAGATTTGGAATCACACGACCTGGATGGAGTGGGACAGAGAAATTAAC
AATTACACAAGCTTAATACACTCCTTAATTGAAGAATCGCAAAACCAGCAAGAAAAGAATGAACAAGAAT
TATTGGAATTAGATAAATGGGCAAGTTTGTGGAATTGGTTTAACATAACAAATTGGCTGTGGTATATAAA
ATTATTCATAATGATAGTAGGAGGCTTGGTAGGTTTAAGAATAGTTTTTGCTGTACTTTCTATAGTGAAT
AGAGTTAGGCAGGGATATTCACCATTATCGTTTCAGACCCACCTCCCAACCCCGAGGGGACCCGACAGGC
CCGAAGGAATAGAAGAAGAAGGTGGAGAGAGAGACAGAGACAGATCCATTCGATTAGTGAACGGATCTCG
ACGGTATCGATCACGAGACTAGCCTCGAGCGGCCGCCCCCTTCACCGAGGGCCTATTTCCCATGATTCCT
TCATATTTGCATATACGATACAAGGCTGTTAGAGAGATAATTGGAATTAATTTGACTGTAAACACAAAGA
TATTAGTACAAAATACGTGACGTAGAAAGTAATAATTTCTTGGGTAGTTTGCAGTTTTAAAATTATGTTT
TAAAATGGACTATCATATGCTTACCGTAACTTGAAAGTATTTCGATTTCTTGGCTTTATATATCTTGTGG
AAAGGACGAAACACCGAATCTCGCTTATATAACGAGGTTTAAGAGCTATGCTGGAAACAGCATAGCAAGT
TTAAATAAGGCTAGTCCGTTATCAACTTGAAAAAGTGGCACCGAGTCGGTGCTTTTTTTGAATTCTCGAC
CTCGAGACAAATGGCAGTATTCATCCACAATTTTAAAAGAAAAGGGGGGATTGGGGGGTACAGTGCAGGG
GAAAGAATAGTAGACATAATAGCAACAGACATACAAACTAAAGAATTACAAAAACAAATTACAAAAATTC
AAAATTTTCGGGTTTATTACAGGGACAGCAGAGATCCACTTTGGCCGCGGCTCGAGGGGG
Features (pLannotate 1.2.2; 30 found; start..end, strand, type, name):
    516..1088    +  intron         β-globin intron: intron from rabbit β-globin gene
   1143..1161    +  promoter       T7 promoter: promoter for bacteriophage T7 RNA polymerase
   1172..1792    +  CDS            tetR: TETR2_ECOLX - Experimental evidence at protein level: Swiss-Prot protein existence level 1. TetR is the repressor of the tetracycline resistance element; its N-terminal region forms a helix-turn-helix structure and binds DNA. Binding of tetracycline to TetR reduces the repressor affinity for the tetracycline resistance gene (tetA) promoter operator sites. From Escherichia coli.
   1898..2608    +  CDS            mTagBFP2: mTagBFP2 is a basic (constitutively fluorescent) blue fluorescent protein published in 2011, derived from Entacmaea quadricolor. It is reported to be a very rapidly-maturing monomer with very low acid sensitivity.
   2633..2659    +  misc_feature   MCS (fragment): pBluescript multiple cloning site
   2655..2792    +  CDS            nef (fragment): NEF_HV1LA - Experimental evidence at protein level: Swiss-Prot protein existence level 1. Extracellular Nef protein targets CD4(+) T-lymphocytes for apoptosis by interacting with CXCR4 surface receptors. From Human immunodeficiency virus type 1 group M subtype B (isolate Lai) (HIV-1).
   2778..2958    +  LTR            5' LTR (truncated): truncated 5' long terminal repeat (LTR) from HIV-1
   3030..3151    +  polyA_signal   SV40 poly(A) signal: SV40 polyadenylation signal
   3191..3326    +  rep_origin     SV40 ori: SV40 origin of replication
   3347..3365    -  promoter       T7 promoter: promoter for bacteriophage T7 RNA polymerase
   3373..3528    +  CDS            lacZα (fragment): LacZα fragment of β-galactosidase; lacZ fragment
   3533..3961    +  rep_origin     f1 ori (sequence partly withheld): f1 bacteriophage origin of replication; arrow indicates direction of (+) strand synthesis
   4014..4118    +  promoter       AmpR promoter: bla
   4119..4979    +  CDS            AmpR: β-lactamase; bla; confers resistance to ampicillin, carbenicillin, and related antibiotics
   5150..5738    +  rep_origin     ori: high-copy-number ColE1/pMB1/pBR322/pUC origin of replication
   5921..6013    +  CDS            lacI (fragment): lac repressor; lacI; The lac repressor binds to the lac operator to inhibit transcription in E. coli. This inhibition can be relieved by adding lactose or isopropyl-β-D-thiogalactopyranoside (IPTG).
   6026..6047    +  protein_bind   CAP binding site: CAP binding activates transcription in the presence of cAMP. E. coli catabolite activator protein
   6062..6092    +  promoter       lac promoter: promoter for the E. coli lac operon
   6100..6116    +  protein_bind   lac operator: The lac repressor binds to the lac operator to inhibit transcription in E. coli. This inhibition can be relieved by adding lactose or isopropyl-β-D-thiogalactopyranoside (IPTG). lac repressor encoded by lacI
   6161..6179    +  promoter       T3 promoter: promoter for bacteriophage T3 RNA polymerase
   6207..6433    +  promoter       RSV promoter: Rous sarcoma virus enhancer/promoter
   6434..6614    +  LTR            5' LTR (truncated): truncated 5' long terminal repeat (LTR) from HIV-1
   6661..6786    +  misc_feature   HIV-1 Ψ: packaging signal of human immunodeficiency virus type 1
   6770..7133    +  CDS            HIV-1 gag (fragment): gag protein from human immunodeficiency virus 1; gag
   7279..7512    +  misc_feature   RRE: The Rev response element (RRE) of HIV-1 allows for Rev-dependent mRNA export from the nucleus to the cytoplasm.
   7889..7989    +  CDS            Rev (fragment): human immunodeficiency virus 1 (HIV-1) Rev protein; rev; enhances nuclear export of unspliced and incompletely spliced viral mRNAs
   8039..8279    +  promoter       U6 promoter: RNA polymerase III promoter for human U6 snRNA
   8327..8394    +  misc_RNA       tracrRNA (fragment): trans-activating CRISPR RNA for the Streptococcus pyogenes CRISPR/Cas9 system
   8443..8560    +  misc_feature   cPPT/CTS: central polypurine tract and central termination sequence of HIV-1
   8609..507     +  promoter       hPGK promoter (across the origin): human phosphoglycerate kinase 1 promoter
