>Addgene plasmid #108650 | pEJS614_pTetR-P2A-BFPnls/sgNS | addgene full sequence | sequence record 210083 | Addgene NGS Result
CGCCTCTCCCCGCGCGTTGGCCGATTCATTAATGCAGCTGGCACGACAGGTTTCCCGACTGGAAAGCGGG
CAGTGAGCGCAACGCAATTAATGTGAGTTAGCTCACTCATTAGGCACCCCAGGCTTTACACTTTATGCTT
CCGGCTCGTATGTTGTGTGGAATTGTGAGCGGATAACAATTTCACACAGGAAACAGCTATGACCATGATT
ACGCCAAGCGCGCAATTAACCCTCACTAAAGGGAACAAAAGCTGGAGCTGCAAGCTTAATGTAGTCTTAT
GCAATACTCTTGTAGTCTTGCAACATGGTAACGATGAGTTAGCAACATGCCTTACAAGGAGAGAAAAAGC
ACCGTGCATGCCGATTGGTGGAAGTAAGGTGGTACGATCGTGCCTTATTAGGAAGGCAACAGACGGGTCT
GACATGGATTGGACGAACCACTGAATTGCCGCATTGCAGAGATATTGTATTTAAGTGCCTAGCTCGATAC
ATAAACGGGTCTCTCTGGTTAGACCAGATCTGAGCCTGGGAGCTCTCTGGCTAACTAGGGAACCCACTGC
TTAAGCCTCAATAAAGCTTGCCTTGAGTGCTTCAAGTAGTGTGTGCCCGTCTGTTGTGTGACTCTGGTAA
CTAGAGATCCCTCAGACCCTTTTAGTCAGTGTGGAAAATCTCTAGCAGTGGCGCCCGAACAGGGACTTGA
AAGCGAAAGGGAAACCAGAGGAGCTCTCTCGACGCAGGACTCGGCTTGCTGAAGCGCGCACGGCAAGAGG
CGAGGGGCGGCGACTGGTGAGTACGCCAAAAATTTTGACTAGCGGAGGCTAGAAGGAGAGAGATGGGTGC
GAGAGCGTCAGTATTAAGCGGGGGAGAATTAGATCGCGATGGGAAAAAATTCGGTTAAGGCCAGGGGGAA
AGAAAAAATATAAATTAAAACATATAGTATGGGCAAGCAGGGAGCTAGAACGATTCGCAGTTAATCCTGG
CCTGTTAGAAACATCAGAAGGCTGTAGACAAATACTGGGACAGCTACAACCATCCCTTCAGACAGGATCA
GAAGAACTTAGATCATTATATAATACAGTAGCAACCCTCTATTGTGTGCATCAAAGGATAGAGATAAAAG
ACACCAAGGAAGCTTTAGACAAGATAGAGGAAGAGCAAAACAAAAGTAAGACCACCGCACAGCAAGCGGC
CGCTGATCTTCAGACCTGGAGGAGGAGATATGAGGGACAATTGGAGAAGTGAATTATATAAATATAAAGT
AGTAAAAATTGAACCATTAGGAGTAGCACCCACCAAGGCAAAGAGAAGAGTGGTGCAGAGAGAAAAAAGA
GCAGTGGGAATAGGAGCTTTGTTCCTTGGGTTCTTGGGAGCAGCAGGAAGCACTATGGGCGCAGCGTCAA
TGACGCTGACGGTACAGGCCAGACAATTATTGTCTGGTATAGTGCAGCAGCAGAACAATTTGCTGAGGGC
TATTGAGGCGCAACAGCATCTGTTGCAACTCACAGTCTGGGGCATCAAGCAGCTCCAGGCAAGAATCCTG
GCTGTGGAAAGATACCTAAAGGATCAACAGCTCCTGGGGATTTGGGGTTGCTCTGGAAAACTCATTTGCA
CCACTGCTGTGCCTTGGAATGCTAGTTGGAGTAATAAATCTCTGGAACAGATTTGGAATCACACGACCTG
GATGGAGTGGGACAGAGAAATTAACAATTACACAAGCTTAATACACTCCTTAATTGAAGAATCGCAAAAC
CAGCAAGAAAAGAATGAACAAGAATTATTGGAATTAGATAAATGGGCAAGTTTGTGGAATTGGTTTAACA
TAACAAATTGGCTGTGGTATATAAAATTATTCATAATGATAGTAGGAGGCTTGGTAGGTTTAAGAATAGT
TTTTGCTGTACTTTCTATAGTGAATAGAGTTAGGCAGGGATATTCACCATTATCGTTTCAGACCCACCTC
CCAACCCCGAGGGGACCCGACAGGCCCGAAGGAATAGAAGAAGAAGGTGGAGAGAGAGACAGAGACAGAT
CCATTCGATTAGTGAACGGATCTCGACGGTATCGATCACGAGACTAGCCTCGAGCGGCCGCCCCCTTCAC
CGAGGGCCTATTTCCCATGATTCCTTCATATTTGCATATACGATACAAGGCTGTTAGAGAGATAATTGGA
ATTAATTTGACTGTAAACACAAAGATATTAGTACAAAATACGTGACGTAGAAAGTAATAATTTCTTGGGT
AGTTTGCAGTTTTAAAATTATGTTTTAAAATGGACTATCATATGCTTACCGTAACTTGAAAGTATTTCGA
TTTCTTGGCTTTATATATCTTGTGGAAAGGACGAAACACCGAATCTCGCTTATATAACGAGGTTTAAGAG
CTATGCTGGAAACAGCATAGCAAGTTTAAATAAGGCTAGTCCGTTATCAACTTGAAAAAGTGGCACCGAG
TCGGTGCTTTTTTTGAATTCTCGACCTCGAGACAAATGGCAGTATTCATCCACAATTTTAAAAGAAAAGG
GGGGATTGGGGGGTACAGTGCAGGGGAAAGAATAGTAGACATAATAGCAACAGACATACAAACTAAAGAA
TTACAAAAACAAATTACAAAAATTCAAAATTTTCGGGTTTATTACAGGGACAGCAGAGATCCACTTTGGC
CGCGGCTCGAGGGGGTTGGGGTTGCGCCTTTTCCAAGGCAGCCCTGGGTTTGCGCAGGGACGCGGCTGCT
CTGGGCGTGGTTCCGGGAAACGCAGCGGCGCCGACCCTGGGTCTCGCACATTCTTCACGTCCGTTCGCAG
CGTCACCCGGATCTTCGCCGCTACCCTTGTGGGCCCCCCGGCGACGCTTCCTGCTCCGCCCCTAAGTCGG
GAAGGTTCCTTGCGGTTCGCGGCGTGCCGGACGTGACAAACGGAAGCCGCACGTCTCACTAGTACCCTCG
CAGACGGACAGCGCCAGGGAGCAATGGCAGCGCGCCGACCGCGATGGGCTGTGGCCAATAGCGGCTGCTC
AGCAGGGCGCGCCGAGAGCAGCGGCCGGGAAGGGGCGGTGCGGGAGGCGGGGTGTGGGGCGGTAGTGTGG
GCCCTGTTCCTGCCCGCGCGGTGTTCCGCATTCTGCAAGCCTCCGGAGCGCACGTCGGCAGTCGGCTCCC
TCGTTGACCGAATCACCGACCTCTCTCCCCAGGGGGATCCGTGAGTTTGGGGACCCTTGATTGTTCTTTC
TTTTTCGCTATTGTAAAATTCATGTTATATGGAGGGGGCAAAGTTTTCAGGGTGTTGTTTAGAATGGGAA
GATGTCCCTTGTATCACCATGGACCCTCATGATAATTTTGTTTCTTTCACTTTCTACTCTGTTGACAACC
ATTGTCTCCTCTTATTTTCTTTTCATTTTCTGTAACTTTTTCGTTAAACTTTAGCTTGCATTTGTAACGA
ATTTTTAAATTCACTTTTGTTTATTTGTCAGATTGTAAGTACTTTCTCTAATCACTTTTTTTTCAAGGCA
ATCAGGGTATATTATATTGTACTTCAGCACAGTTTTAGAGAACAATTGTTATAATTAAATGATAAGGTAG
AATATTTCTGCATATAAATTCTGGCTGGCGTGGAAATATTCTTATTGGTAGAAACAACTACATCCTGGTC
ATCATCCTGCCTTTCTCTTTATGGTTACAATGATATACACTGTTTGAGATGAGGATAAAATACTCTGAGT
CCAAACCGGGCCCCTCTGCTAACCATGTTCATGCCTTCTTCTTTTTCCTACAGCTCCTGGGCAACGTGCT
GGTTATTGTGCTGTCTCATCATTTTGGCAAAGAATTGTAATACGACTCACTATAGGGCGAATTGATATGT
CTAGATTAGATAAAAGTAAAGTGATTAACAGCGCATTAGAGCTGCTTAATGAGGTCGGAATCGAAGGTTT
AACAACCCGTAAACTCGCCCAGAAGCTAGGTGTAGAGCAGCCTACATTGTATTGGCATGTAAAAAATAAG
CGGGCTTTGCTCGACGCCTTAGCCATTGAGATGTTAGATAGGCACCATACTCACTTTTGCCCTTTAGAAG
GGGAAAGCTGGCAAGATTTTTTACGTAATAACGCTAAAAGTTTTAGATGTGCTTTACTAAGTCATCGCGA
TGGAGCAAAAGTACATTTAGGTACACGGCCTACAGAAAAACAGTATGAAACTCTCGAAAATCAATTAGCC
TTTTTATGCCAACAAGGTTTTTCACTAGAGAATGCATTATATGCACTCAGCGCTGTGGGGCATTTTACTT
TAGGTTGCGTATTGGAAGATCAAGAGCATCAAGTCGCTAAAGAAGAAAGGGAAACACCTACTACTGATAG
TATGCCGCCATTATTACGACAAGCTATCGAATTATTTGATCACCAAGGTGCAGAGCCAGCCTTCTTATTC
GGCCTTGAATTGATCATATGCGGATTAGAAAAACAACTTAAATGTGAAAGTGGGTCCGCGTACAGCGGCT
CCCGGGAGTTCGCTAGCGGTGCTACTAACTTCAGCCTGCTGAAGCAGGCTGGAGACGTGGAGGAGAACCC
TGGACCTGGTAGTGGAACGCGTATGGTGTCTAAGGGCGAAGAGCTGATTAAGGAGAACATGCACATGAAG
CTGTACATGGAGGGCACCGTGGACAACCATCACTTCAAGTGCACATCCGAGGGCGAAGGCAAGCCCTACG
AGGGCACCCAGACCATGAGAATCAAGGTGGTCGAGGGCGGCCCTCTCCCCTTCGCCTTCGACATCCTGGC
TACTAGCTTCCTCTACGGCAGCAAGACCTTCATCAACCACACCCAGGGCATCCCCGACTTCTTCAAGCAG
TCCTTCCCTGAGGGCTTCACATGGGAGAGAGTCACCACATACGAAGATGGGGGCGTGCTGACCGCTACCC
AGGACACCAGCCTCCAGGACGGCTGCCTCATCTACAACGTCAAGATCAGAGGGGTGAACTTCACATCCAA
CGGCCCTGTGATGCAGAAGAAAACACTCGGCTGGGAGGCCTTCACCGAGACGCTGTACCCCGCTGACGGC
GGCCTGGAAGGCAGAAACGACATGGCCCTGAAGCTCGTGGGCGGGAGCCATCTGATCGCAAACGCCAAGA
CCACATATAGATCCAAGAAACCCGCTAAGAACCTCAAGATGCCTGGCATCTACTATGTGGACTACAGACT
GGAAAGAATCAAGGAGGCCAACAACGAGACCTACGTCGAGCAGCACGAGGTGGCAGTGGCCAGATACTGC
GACCTCCCTAGCAAACTGGGGCACAAGCTTAATCCAAAGAAAAAGCGGAAAGTGTGAGTCGACCTCGAGG
GGGGGCCCGGTACCTTTAAGACCAATGACTTACAAGGCAGCTGTAGATCTTAGCCACTTTTTAAAAGAAA
AGGGGGGACTGGAAGGGCTAATTCACTCCCAACGAAGAAAAGATCTGCTTTTTGCTTGTACTGGGTCTCT
CTGGTTAGACCAGATCTGAGCCTGGGAGCTCTCTGGCTAACTAGGGAACCCACTGCTTAAGCCTCAATAA
AGCTTGCCTTGAGTGCTTCAAGTAGTGTGTGCCCGTCTGTTGTGTGACTCTGGTAACTAGAGATCCCTCA
GACCCTTTTAGTCAGTGTGGAAAATCTCTAGCAGTAGTAGTTCATGTCATCTTATTATTCAGTATTTATA
ACTTGCAAAGAAATGAATATCAGAGAGTGAGAGGAACTTGTTTATTGCAGCTTATAATGGTTACAAATAA
AGCAATAGCATCACAAATTTCACAAATAAAGCATTTTTTTCACTGCATTCTAGTTGTGGTTTGTCCAAAC
TCATCAATGTATCTTATCATGTCTGGCTCTAGCTATCCCGCCCCTAACTCCGCCCATCCCGCCCCTAACT
CCGCCCAGTTCCGCCCATTCTCCGCCCCATGGCTGACTAATTTTTTTTATTTATGCAGAGGCCGAGGCCG
CCTCGGCCTCTGAGCTATTCCAGAAGTAGTGAGGAGGCTTTTTTGGAGGCCTAGGGACGTACCCAATTCG
CCCTATAGTGAGTCGTATTACGCGCGCTCACTGGCCGTCGTTTTACAACGTCGTGACTGGGAAAACCCTG
GCGTTACCCAACTTAATCGCCTTGCAGCACATCCCCCTTTCGCCAGCTGGCGTAATAGCGAAGAGGCCCG
CACCGATCGCCCTTCCCAACAGTTGCGCAGCCTGAATGGCGAATGGG
[124 nt withheld, positions 6208-6331]
C
[91 nt withheld, positions 6333-6423]
A
[49 nt withheld, positions 6425-6473]
CCTTTGACGTTGGAGTCCACGTTCTTT
[37 nt withheld, positions 6501-6537]
ACCCTATCTCGGTCTATTCTTTTGATTTATAAGGGATTTTGCCGATTTCGGCCTATTGGTTAAAAAATGA
GCTGATTTAACAAAAATTTAACGCGAATTTTAACAAAATATTAACGCTTACAATTTAGGTGGCACTTTTC
GGGGAAATGTGCGCGGAACCCCTATTTGTTTATTTTTCTAAATACATTCAAATATGTATCCGCTCATGAG
ACAATAACCCTGATAAATGCTTCAATAATATTGAAAAAGGAAGAGTATGAGTATTCAACATTTCCGTGTC
GCCCTTATTCCCTTTTTTGCGGCATTTTGCCTTCCTGTTTTTGCTCACCCAGAAACGCTGGTGAAAGTAA
AAGATGCTGAAGATCAGTTGGGTGCACGAGTGGGTTACATCGAACTGGATCTCAACAGCGGTAAGATCCT
TGAGAGTTTTCGCCCCGAAGAACGTTTTCCAATGATGAGCACTTTTAAAGTTCTGCTATGTGGCGCGGTA
TTATCCCGTATTGACGCCGGGCAAGAGCAACTCGGTCGCCGCATACACTATTCTCAGAATGACTTGGTTG
AGTACTCACCAGTCACAGAAAAGCATCTTACGGATGGCATGACAGTAAGAGAATTATGCAGTGCTGCCAT
AACCATGAGTGATAACACTGCGGCCAACTTACTTCTGACAACGATCGGAGGACCGAAGGAGCTAACCGCT
TTTTTGCACAACATGGGGGATCATGTAACTCGCCTTGATCGTTGGGAACCGGAGCTGAATGAAGCCATAC
CAAACGACGAGCGTGACACCACGATGCCTGTAGCAATGGCAACAACGTTGCGCAAACTATTAACTGGCGA
ACTACTTACTCTAGCTTCCCGGCAACAATTAATAGACTGGATGGAGGCGGATAAAGTTGCAGGACCACTT
CTGCGCTCGGCCCTTCCGGCTGGCTGGTTTATTGCTGATAAATCTGGAGCCGGTGAGCGTGGGTCTCGCG
GTATCATTGCAGCACTGGGGCCAGATGGTAAGCCCTCCCGTATCGTAGTTATCTACACGACGGGGAGTCA
GGCAACTATGGATGAACGAAATAGACAGATCGCTGAGATAGGTGCCTCACTGATTAAGCATTGGTAACTG
TCAGACCAAGTTTACTCATATATACTTTAGATTGATTTAAAACTTCATTTTTAATTTAAAAGGATCTAGG
TGAAGATCCTTTTTGATAATCTCATGACCAAAATCCCTTAACGTGAGTTTTCGTTCCACTGAGCGTCAGA
CCCCGTAGAAAAGATCAAAGGATCTTCTTGAGATCCTTTTTTTCTGCGCGTAATCTGCTGCTTGCAAACA
AAAAAACCACCGCTACCAGCGGTGGTTTGTTTGCCGGATCAAGAGCTACCAACTCTTTTTCCGAAGGTAA
CTGGCTTCAGCAGAGCGCAGATACCAAATACTGTTCTTCTAGTGTAGCCGTAGTTAGGCCACCACTTCAA
GAACTCTGTAGCACCGCCTACATACCTCGCTCTGCTAATCCTGTTACCAGTGGCTGCTGCCAGTGGCGAT
AAGTCGTGTCTTACCGGGTTGGACTCAAGACGATAGTTACCGGATAAGGCGCAGCGGTCGGGCTGAACGG
GGGGTTCGTGCACACAGCCCAGCTTGGAGCGAACGACCTACACCGAACTGAGATACCTACAGCGTGAGCT
ATGAGAAAGCGCCACGCTTCCCGAAGGGAGAAAGGCGGACAGGTATCCGGTAAGCGGCAGGGTCGGAACA
GGAGAGCGCACGAGGGAGCTTCCAGGGGGAAACGCCTGGTATCTTTATAGTCCTGTCGGGTTTCGCCACC
TCTGACTTGAGCGTCGATTTTTGTGATGCTCGTCAGGGGGGCGGAGCCTATGGAAAAACGCCAGCAACGC
GGCCTTTTTACGGTTCCTGGCCTTTTGCTGGCCTTTTGCTCACATGTTCTTTCCTGCGTTATCCCCTGAT
TCTGTGGATAACCGTATTACCGCCTTTGAGTGAGCTGATACCGCTCGCCGCAGCCGAACGACCGAGCGCA
GCGAGTCAGTGAGCGAGGAAGCGGAAGAGCGCCCAATACGCAAAC
Features (pLannotate 1.2.2; 30 found; start..end, strand, type, name):
     89..110     +  protein_bind   CAP binding site: CAP binding activates transcription in the presence of cAMP. E. coli catabolite activator protein
    125..155     +  promoter       lac promoter: promoter for the E. coli lac operon
    163..179     +  protein_bind   lac operator: The lac repressor binds to the lac operator to inhibit transcription in E. coli. This inhibition can be relieved by adding lactose or isopropyl-β-D-thiogalactopyranoside (IPTG). lac repressor encoded by lacI
    224..242     +  promoter       T3 promoter: promoter for bacteriophage T3 RNA polymerase
    270..496     +  promoter       RSV promoter: Rous sarcoma virus enhancer/promoter
    497..677     +  LTR            5' LTR (truncated): truncated 5' long terminal repeat (LTR) from HIV-1
    724..849     +  misc_feature   HIV-1 Ψ: packaging signal of human immunodeficiency virus type 1
    833..1196    +  CDS            HIV-1 gag (fragment): gag protein from human immunodeficiency virus 1; gag
   1342..1575    +  misc_feature   RRE: The Rev response element (RRE) of HIV-1 allows for Rev-dependent mRNA export from the nucleus to the cytoplasm.
   1952..2052    +  CDS            Rev (fragment): human immunodeficiency virus 1 (HIV-1) Rev protein; rev; enhances nuclear export of unspliced and incompletely spliced viral mRNAs
   2102..2342    +  promoter       U6 promoter: RNA polymerase III promoter for human U6 snRNA
   2390..2457    +  misc_RNA       tracrRNA (fragment): trans-activating CRISPR RNA for the Streptococcus pyogenes CRISPR/Cas9 system
   2506..2623    +  misc_feature   cPPT/CTS: central polypurine tract and central termination sequence of HIV-1
   2672..3182    +  promoter       hPGK promoter: human phosphoglycerate kinase 1 promoter
   3191..3763    +  intron         β-globin intron: intron from rabbit β-globin gene
   3818..3836    +  promoter       T7 promoter: promoter for bacteriophage T7 RNA polymerase
   3847..4467    +  CDS            tetR: TETR2_ECOLX - Experimental evidence at protein level: Swiss-Prot protein existence level 1. TetR is the repressor of the tetracycline resistance element; its N-terminal region forms a helix-turn-helix structure and binds DNA. Binding of tetracycline to TetR reduces the repressor affinity for the tetracycline resistance gene (tetA) promoter operator sites. From Escherichia coli.
   4573..5283    +  CDS            mTagBFP2: enhanced monomeric blue fluorescent protein (Subach et al., 2011) mammalian codon-optimized
   5308..5334    +  misc_feature   MCS (fragment): pBluescript multiple cloning site
   5330..5467    +  CDS            nef (fragment): NEF_HV1LA - Experimental evidence at protein level: Swiss-Prot protein existence level 1. Extracellular Nef protein targets CD4(+) T-lymphocytes for apoptosis by interacting with CXCR4 surface receptors. From Human immunodeficiency virus type 1 group M subtype B (isolate Lai) (HIV-1).
   5453..5633    +  LTR            5' LTR (truncated): truncated 5' long terminal repeat (LTR) from HIV-1
   5705..5826    +  polyA_signal   SV40 poly(A) signal: SV40 polyadenylation signal
   5866..6001    +  rep_origin     SV40 ori: SV40 origin of replication
   6022..6040    -  promoter       T7 promoter: promoter for bacteriophage T7 RNA polymerase
   6048..6203    +  CDS            lacZα (fragment): LacZα fragment of β-galactosidase; lacZ fragment
   6208..6636    +  rep_origin     f1 ori (sequence partly withheld): f1 bacteriophage origin of replication; arrow indicates direction of (+) strand synthesis
   6689..6793    +  promoter       AmpR promoter: bla
   6794..7654    +  CDS            AmpR: β-lactamase; bla; confers resistance to ampicillin, carbenicillin, and related antibiotics
   7825..8413    +  rep_origin     ori: high-copy-number ColE1/pMB1/pBR322/pUC origin of replication
   8596..76      +  CDS            lacI (fragment) (across the origin): lac repressor; lacI; The lac repressor binds to the lac operator to inhibit transcription in E. coli. This inhibition can be relieved by adding lactose or isopropyl-β-D-thiogalactopyranoside (IPTG).
