[The description below was written by a language model from this plasmid's Addgene catalogue record and pLannotate feature annotations shown in this document.]
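Description:
pEJS614_pTetR-P2A-BFPnls/sgNS is an 8.6 kb lentiviral transfer plasmid built on the pLKO.1 backbone that expresses a non-specific (non-targeting) Streptococcus pyogenes Cas9 guide RNA in mammalian cells. In bacteria it is maintained through a high-copy ColE1/pUC-type origin and selected with ampicillin via the bla gene; an f1 origin and remnants of a lac/pBluescript-style cloning region are also present. The viral portion has a third-generation layout: an RSV promoter drives a truncated HIV-1 5' LTR, followed by the Ψ packaging signal with a gag fragment, the Rev response element and a cPPT/CTS. A second truncated LTR lies downstream and is followed by an SV40 polyadenylation signal and SV40 origin. These elements allow the genome to be packaged when helper functions are supplied in trans and then integrated into target cells.

Two expression units sit between the LTRs. A human U6 RNA polymerase III promoter transcribes the 114 bp sgRNA, whose scaffold is annotated as a SpyCas9 tracrRNA-derived fragment. Downstream, an hPGK promoter followed by a rabbit β-globin intron drives a TetR-P2A-BFP cassette. The P2A peptide separates the tetracycline repressor from mTagBFP2, which the plasmid name indicates carries a nuclear localization signal, although neither the P2A nor the NLS is annotated separately. The blue fluorescence marks transduced cells, and TetR would be available to repress a tet-operator-controlled gene supplied elsewhere, though the record does not spell this out. The associated publication concerns dCas9-APEX2 proximity proteomics at genomic elements, where a non-specific guide would serve as a negative control. The two feature tables describe the same sequence with different start coordinates.
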