Addgene plasmid #108650: pEJS614_pTetR-P2A-BFPnls/sgNS
Purpose: Non-specific Spy sgRNA under U6 promoter
Depositing lab: Erik Sontheimer. Depositing organization: University of Massachusetts, Worcester. Publication: C-BERST: defining subnuclear proteomic landscapes at genomic elements with dCas9-APEX2. Gao XD, Tu LC, Mir A, Rodriguez T, Ding Y, Leszyk J, Dekker J, Shaffer SA, Zhu LJ, Wolfe SA, Sontheimer EJ. Nat Methods. 2018 Jun;15(6):433-436. doi: 10.1038/s41592-018-0006-2. Epub 2018 May 7. PubMed 29735996.
Backbone
  Vector backbone: pLKO.1
  Backbone size w/o insert (bp): 8000
  Total vector size (bp): 8612
  Vector type: Mammalian Expression, Lentiviral, CRISPR
Growth in bacteria
  Bacterial resistance: Ampicillin, 100 μg/mL
  Growth temperature: 37°C
  Growth strain: NEB Stable
  Copy number: High Copy
Gene/Insert 1
  Gene/Insert name: Non-specific sgRNA
  Species: Synthetic
  Insert size (bp): 114
  Promoter: U6
  Tag / fusion protein: No
  Cloning method: Gibson Cloning
  Sequencing primers: 5′ gcatatacgatacaaggctgt
Gene/Insert 2
  Gene/Insert name: TetR-P2A-BFP
  Species: Synthetic
  Insert size (bp): 1437
  Promoter: hPGK
  Cloning method: Gibson Cloning
  Sequencing primers: 5′ cattctgcaagcctccgg
Resource information
  A portion of this plasmid was derived from a plasmid made by: pTetR-P2A-BFPnls-sgRNA1-2XBroccoli-C3-6mer was a gift from David Grunwald Lab (published in Ma et al J. Cell Biol. 2016).
Terms and licenses: Academic/Nonprofit Terms; Industry Terms: Not Available to Industry
Depositor comments: 1. Knight, S.C., Xie, L., Deng, W., Guglielmi, B., Witkowsky, L.B., Bosanac, L., Zhang, E.T., El Beheiry, M., Masson, J.-B.B., Dahan, M., et al. (2015). Dynamics of CRISPR-Cas9 genome interrogation in living cells. Science 350, 823–826. 2. CRISPR-Cas9 nuclear dynamics and target recognition in living cells. Ma, H., Tu, L.-C., Naseri, A., Huisman, M., Zhang, S., Grunwald, D., and Pederson, T. (2016). CRISPR-Cas9 nuclear dynamics and target recognition in living cells. The Journal of Cell Biology 214, 529–537.
How to cite: pEJS614_pTetR-P2A-BFPnls/sgNS was a gift from Erik Sontheimer (Addgene plasmid # 108650 ; http://n2t.net/addgene:108650 ; RRID:Addgene_108650)
